Addgene plasmid #193478: ChlorON-2
Purpose: Turn-on fluorescent sensor for chloride
Depositing lab: Sheel Dodani. Depositing organization: University of Texas at Dallas. Publication: Engineering the ChlorON Series: Turn-On Fluorescent Protein Sensors for Imaging Labile Chloride in Living Cells. Tutol JN, Ong WSY, Phelps SM, Peng W, Goenawan H, Dodani SC. ACS Cent Sci. 2023 Dec 18;10(1):77-86. doi: 10.1021/acscentsci.3c01088. eCollection 2024 Jan 24. PubMed 38292617.
Backbone
  Vector backbone: pCDNA3.1(+)-N-6His
  Backbone manufacturer: Genscript
  Vector type: Mammalian Expression
Growth in bacteria
  Bacterial resistance: Ampicillin, 100 μg/mL
  Growth temperature: 37°C
  Growth strain: DH5alpha
  Copy number: High Copy
Gene/Insert
  Gene/Insert name: ChlorON-2
  Species: Synthetic
  Promoter: CMV
  Tag / fusion protein: 6xHis (N terminal on backbone)
  Cloning method: Restriction Enzyme; 5′ cloning site unknown (unknown if destroyed)
Terms and licenses: Academic/Nonprofit Terms; Industry Terms: Not Available to Industry
How to cite: ChlorON-2 was a gift from Sheel Dodani (Addgene plasmid # 193478 ; http://n2t.net/addgene:193478 ; RRID:Addgene_193478)
