[The description below was written by a language model from this plasmid's Addgene catalogue record and pLannotate feature annotations shown in this document.]
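Description:
ChlorON-2 is a mammalian expression plasmid built on the pcDNA3.1(+)-N-6His backbone that encodes a genetically encoded, turn-on fluorescent sensor for chloride. The synthetic ChlorON-2 coding sequence is annotated in the 6,152 nt sequence as mNeonGreen, indicating that the sensor is closely related to this monomeric green/yellow fluorescent protein from Branchiostoma lanceolatum; the specific changes that distinguish it from the parent protein are not given in the record. The backbone supplies an N-terminal 6xHis tag, which is listed in the catalogue fields but not called as a separate feature in the automated annotation. Expression is driven by the human cytomegalovirus immediate-early enhancer and promoter and terminated by the bovine growth hormone polyadenylation signal. A T7 promoter sits between the CMV promoter and the open reading frame, which can serve for in vitro transcription or as a sequencing primer site.

The plasmid is propagated in E. coli through a high-copy ColE1/pUC-type origin with ampicillin selection from the β-lactamase gene, and it also carries an f1 origin for single-stranded DNA production. A second cassette, consisting of the SV40 early promoter, the neo (nptII) gene and the SV40 poly(A) signal, allows G418 selection of stably transfected mammalian cells. Several short fragment calls (HIV-1 LTR, ble, lacI, bom, and a partial SV40 promoter) are most likely backbone remnants or incidental similarity matches rather than functional elements. The construct is intended for expressing the sensor in mammalian cells, where its fluorescence increases in response to chloride, supporting imaging of labile chloride in living cells.
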