Features (pLannotate 1.2.2; 20 found; start..end, strand, type, name):
     36..88      -  misc_feature   bom (fragment): basis of mobility region from pBR322
    243..622     +  enhancer       CMV enhancer: human cytomegalovirus immediate early enhancer
    623..826     +  promoter       CMV promoter: human cytomegalovirus (CMV) immediate early promoter
    822..855     +  LTR            5' LTR (truncated) (fragment): truncated 5' long terminal repeat (LTR) from HIV-1
    871..889     +  promoter       T7 promoter: promoter for bacteriophage T7 RNA polymerase
    970..1677    +  CDS            mNeonGreen: mNeonGreen is a basic (constitutively fluorescent) green/yellow fluorescent protein published in 2013, derived from Branchiostoma lanceolatum. It is reported to be a very rapidly-maturing monomer with moderate acid sensitivity.
   1757..1981    +  polyA_signal   bGH poly(A) signal: bovine growth hormone polyadenylation signal
   1985..2006    +  promoter       SV40 promoter (fragment): SV40 enhancer and early promoter
   2027..2455    +  rep_origin     f1 ori (sequence partly withheld): f1 bacteriophage origin of replication; arrow indicates direction of (+) strand synthesis
   2469..2798    +  promoter       SV40 promoter: SV40 enhancer and early promoter
   2865..3656    +  CDS            neo: KKA2_KLEPN - Also known as kan, nptII. Experimental evidence at protein level: Swiss-Prot protein existence level 1. Resistance to kanamycin, neomycin, paromomycin, ribostamycin, butirosin and gentamicin B. From Klebsiella pneumoniae.
   3680..3838    +  CDS            ble (fragment): BLE_KLEPN - Experimental evidence at protein level: Swiss-Prot protein existence level 1. Binding protein with a strong affinity to the bleomycin family of antibiotics. Binds to CL990; an antimitotic-antibiotic compound. From Klebsiella pneumoniae.
   3833..3954    +  polyA_signal   SV40 poly(A) signal: SV40 polyadenylation signal
   4027..4043    -  protein_bind   lac operator: The lac repressor binds to the lac operator to inhibit transcription in E. coli. This inhibition can be relieved by adding lactose or isopropyl-β-D-thiogalactopyranoside (IPTG). lac repressor encoded by lacI
   4051..4081    -  promoter       lac promoter: promoter for the E. coli lac operon
   4096..4117    -  protein_bind   CAP binding site: CAP binding activates transcription in the presence of cAMP. E. coli catabolite activator protein
   4130..4222    -  CDS            lacI (fragment): lac repressor; lacI; The lac repressor binds to the lac operator to inhibit transcription in E. coli. This inhibition can be relieved by adding lactose or isopropyl-β-D-thiogalactopyranoside (IPTG).
   4405..4993    -  rep_origin     ori: high-copy-number ColE1/pMB1/pBR322/pUC origin of replication
   5164..6024    -  CDS            AmpR: β-lactamase; bla; confers resistance to ampicillin, carbenicillin, and related antibiotics
   6025..6129    -  promoter       AmpR promoter: bla
>Addgene plasmid #193478 | ChlorON-2 | addgene full sequence | sequence record 378878 | Addgene NGS Result
CTGACGTCGACGGATCGGGAGATCTCCCGATCCCCTATGGTGCACTCTCAGTACAATCTGCTCTGATGCC
GCATAGTTAAGCCAGTATCTGCTCCCTGCTTGTGTGTTGGAGGTCGCTGAGTAGTGCGCGAGCAAAATTT
AAGCTACAACAAGGCAAGGCTTGACCGACAATTGCATGAAGAATCTGCTTAGGGTTAGGCGTTTTGCGCT
GCTTCGCGATGTACGGGCCAGATATACGCGTTGACATTGATTATTGACTAGTTATTAATAGTAATCAATT
ACGGGGTCATTAGTTCATAGCCCATATATGGAGTTCCGCGTTACATAACTTACGGTAAATGGCCCGCCTG
GCTGACCGCCCAACGACCCCCGCCCATTGACGTCAATAATGACGTATGTTCCCATAGTAACGCCAATAGG
GACTTTCCATTGACGTCAATGGGTGGAGTATTTACGGTAAACTGCCCACTTGGCAGTACATCAAGTGTAT
CATATGCCAAGTACGCCCCCTATTGACGTCAATGACGGTAAATGGCCCGCCTGGCATTATGCCCAGTACA
TGACCTTATGGGACTTTCCTACTTGGCAGTACATCTACGTATTAGTCATCGCTATTACCATGGTGATGCG
GTTTTGGCAGTACATCAATGGGCGTGGATAGCGGTTTGACTCACGGGGATTTCCAAGTCTCCACCCCATT
GACGTCAATGGGAGTTTGTTTTGGCACCAAAATCAACGGGACTTTCCAAAATGTCGTAACAACTCCGCCC
CATTGACGCAAATGGGCGGTAGGCGTGTACGGTGGGAGGTCTATATAAGCAGAGCTCTCTGGCTAACTAG
AGAACCCACTGCTTACTGGCTTATCGAAATTAATACGACTCACTATAGGGAGACCCAAGCTGGCTAGCGT
TTAAACTTAAGCTTGCCACCATGCATCATCACCATCACCATGGTACCGAGCTCGGATCCATGGTGTCCAA
GGGCGAGGAGGACAATATGGCCTCTCTGCCAGCCACCCACGAGCTGCACATCTTCGGCTCTATCAACGGC
GTGGACTTTGATATGGTGGGACAGGGAACCGGAAACCCAAATGACGGCTACGAGGAGCTGAATCTGAAGT
CTACAAAGGGCGATCTGCAGTTCAGCCCTTGGATTCTGGTGCCACACATCGGCTATGGCTTTCACCAGTA
TCTGCCCTACCCTGACGGCATGTCTCCTTTCCAGGCCGCCATGGTGGATGGCAGCGGCTACCAGGTGCAC
AGGACAATGCAGTTTGAGGACGGCGCCTCCCTGACCGTGAACTACCGCTATACATACGAGGGCTCTCACA
TCAAGGGAGAGGCACAGGTGAAGGGAACCGGATTCCCAGCAGATGGACCCGTGATGACCAACAGCCTGAC
AGCAGCAGACTGGTGCCGGTCCAAGCGGACATATCCCAATGATAAGACCATCATCAGCACCTTCAAGTGG
TCCTATACCACAGGCAACGGCAAGCGGTACAGAAGCACCGCCCGGACCACATATACATTTGCCAAGCCCA
TGGCCGCCAACTATCTGAAGAATCAGCCTATGTACGTGTTCATTAAGACCGAGCTGAAGCACTCCAAGAC
AGAGCTGAATTTCAAGGAGTGGCAGAAGGCCTTTACCGACGTGATGGGCATGGATGAGCTGTACAAGTGA
GAATTCTGCAGATATCCAGCACAGTGGCGGCCGCTCGAGTCTAGAGGGCCCGTTTAAACCCGCTGATCAG
CCTCGACTGTGCCTTCTAGTTGCCAGCCATCTGTTGTTTGCCCCTCCCCCGTGCCTTCCTTGACCCTGGA
AGGTGCCACTCCCACTGTCCTTTCCTAATAAAATGAGGAAATTGCATCGCATTGTCTGAGTAGGTGTCAT
TCTATTCTGGGGGGTGGGGTGGGGCAGGACAGCAAGGGGGAGGATTGGGAAGACAATAGCAGGCATGCTG
GGGATGCGGTGGGCTCTATGGCTTCTGAGGCGGAAAGAACCAGCTGGGGCTCTAGGGGGTATCCCC
[124 nt withheld, positions 2027-2150]
C
[91 nt withheld, positions 2152-2242]
A
[49 nt withheld, positions 2244-2292]
CCTTTGACGTTGGAGTCCACGTTCTTT
[37 nt withheld, positions 2320-2356]
ACCCTATCTCGGTCTATTCTTTTGATTTATAAGGGATTTTGCCGATTTCGGCCTATTGGTTAAAAAATGA
GCTGATTTAACAAAAATTTAACGCGAATTAATTCTGTGGAATGTGTGTCAGTTAGGGTGTGGAAAGTCCC
CAGGCTCCCCAGCAGGCAGAAGTATGCAAAGCATGCATCTCAATTAGTCAGCAACCAGGTGTGGAAAGTC
CCCAGGCTCCCCAGCAGGCAGAAGTATGCAAAGCATGCATCTCAATTAGTCAGCAACCATAGTCCCGCCC
CTAACTCCGCCCATCCCGCCCCTAACTCCGCCCAGTTCCGCCCATTCTCCGCCCCATGGCTGACTAATTT
TTTTTATTTATGCAGAGGCCGAGGCCGCCTCTGCCTCTGAGCTATTCCAGAAGTAGTGAGGAGGCTTTTT
TGGAGGCCTAGGCTTTTGCAAAAAGCTCCCGGGAGCTTGTATATCCATTTTCGGATCTGATCAAGAGACA
GGATGAGGATCGTTTCGCATGATTGAACAAGATGGATTGCACGCAGGTTCTCCGGCCGCTTGGGTGGAGA
GGCTATTCGGCTATGACTGGGCACAACAGACAATCGGCTGCTCTGATGCCGCCGTGTTCCGGCTGTCAGC
GCAGGGGCGCCCGGTTCTTTTTGTCAAGACCGACCTGTCCGGTGCCCTGAATGAACTGCAGGACGAGGCA
GCGCGGCTATCGTGGCTGGCCACGACGGGCGTTCCTTGCGCAGCTGTGCTCGACGTTGTCACTGAAGCGG
GAAGGGACTGGCTGCTATTGGGCGAAGTGCCGGGGCAGGATCTCCTGTCATCTCACCTTGCTCCTGCCGA
GAAAGTATCCATCATGGCTGATGCAATGCGGCGGCTGCATACGCTTGATCCGGCTACCTGCCCATTCGAC
CACCAAGCGAAACATCGCATCGAGCGAGCACGTACTCGGATGGAAGCCGGTCTTGTCGATCAGGATGATC
TGGACGAAGAGCATCAGGGGCTCGCGCCAGCCGAACTGTTCGCCAGGCTCAAGGCGCGCATGCCCGACGG
CGAGGATCTCGTCGTGACCCATGGCGATGCCTGCTTGCCGAATATCATGGTGGAAAATGGCCGCTTTTCT
GGATTCATCGACTGTGGCCGGCTGGGTGTGGCGGACCGCTATCAGGACATAGCGTTGGCTACCCGTGATA
TTGCTGAAGAGCTTGGCGGCGAATGGGCTGACCGCTTCCTCGTGCTTTACGGTATCGCCGCTCCCGATTC
GCAGCGCATCGCCTTCTATCGCCTTCTTGACGAGTTCTTCTGAGCGGGACTCTGGGGTTCGAAATGACCG
ACCAAGCGACGCCCAACCTGCCATCACGAGATTTCGATTCCACCGCCGCCTTCTATGAAAGGTTGGGCTT
CGGAATCGTTTTCCGGGACGCCGGCTGGATGATCCTCCAGCGCGGGGATCTCATGCTGGAGTTCTTCGCC
CACCCCAACTTGTTTATTGCAGCTTATAATGGTTACAAATAAAGCAATAGCATCACAAATTTCACAAATA
AAGCATTTTTTTCACTGCATTCTAGTTGTGGTTTGTCCAAACTCATCAATGTATCTTATCATGTCTGTAT
ACCGTCGACCTCTAGCTAGAGCTTGGCGTAATCATGGTCATAGCTGTTTCCTGTGTGAAATTGTTATCCG
CTCACAATTCCACACAACATACGAGCCGGAAGCATAAAGTGTAAAGCCTGGGGTGCCTAATGAGTGAGCT
AACTCACATTAATTGCGTTGCGCTCACTGCCCGCTTTCCAGTCGGGAAACCTGTCGTGCCAGCTGCATTA
ATGAATCGGCCAACGCGCGGGGAGAGGCGGTTTGCGTATTGGGCGCTCTTCCGCTTCCTCGCTCACTGAC
TCGCTGCGCTCGGTCGTTCGGCTGCGGCGAGCGGTATCAGCTCACTCAAAGGCGGTAATACGGTTATCCA
CAGAATCAGGGGATAACGCAGGAAAGAACATGTGAGCAAAAGGCCAGCAAAAGGCCAGGAACCGTAAAAA
GGCCGCGTTGCTGGCGTTTTTCCATAGGCTCCGCCCCCCTGACGAGCATCACAAAAATCGACGCTCAAGT
CAGAGGTGGCGAAACCCGACAGGACTATAAAGATACCAGGCGTTTCCCCCTGGAAGCTCCCTCGTGCGCT
CTCCTGTTCCGACCCTGCCGCTTACCGGATACCTGTCCGCCTTTCTCCCTTCGGGAAGCGTGGCGCTTTC
TCATAGCTCACGCTGTAGGTATCTCAGTTCGGTGTAGGTCGTTCGCTCCAAGCTGGGCTGTGTGCACGAA
CCCCCCGTTCAGCCCGACCGCTGCGCCTTATCCGGTAACTATCGTCTTGAGTCCAACCCGGTAAGACACG
ACTTATCGCCACTGGCAGCAGCCACTGGTAACAGGATTAGCAGAGCGAGGTATGTAGGCGGTGCTACAGA
GTTCTTGAAGTGGTGGCCTAACTACGGCTACACTAGAAGAACAGTATTTGGTATCTGCGCTCTGCTGAAG
CCAGTTACCTTCGGAAAAAGAGTTGGTAGCTCTTGATCCGGCAAACAAACCACCGCTGGTAGCGGTGGTT
TTTTTGTTTGCAAGCAGCAGATTACGCGCAGAAAAAAAGGATCTCAAGAAGATCCTTTGATCTTTTCTAC
GGGGTCTGACGCTCAGTGGAACGAAAACTCACGTTAAGGGATTTTGGTCATGAGATTATCAAAAAGGATC
TTCACCTAGATCCTTTTAAATTAAAAATGAAGTTTTAAATCAATCTAAAGTATATATGAGTAAACTTGGT
CTGACAGTTACCAATGCTTAATCAGTGAGGCACCTATCTCAGCGATCTGTCTATTTCGTTCATCCATAGT
TGCCTGACTCCCCGTCGTGTAGATAACTACGATACGGGAGGGCTTACCATCTGGCCCCAGTGCTGCAATG
ATACCGCGAGACCCACGCTCACCGGCTCCAGATTTATCAGCAATAAACCAGCCAGCCGGAAGGGCCGAGC
GCAGAAGTGGTCCTGCAACTTTATCCGCCTCCATCCAGTCTATTAATTGTTGCCGGGAAGCTAGAGTAAG
TAGTTCGCCAGTTAATAGTTTGCGCAACGTTGTTGCCATTGCTACAGGCATCGTGGTGTCACGCTCGTCG
TTTGGTATGGCTTCATTCAGCTCCGGTTCCCAACGATCAAGGCGAGTTACATGATCCCCCATGTTGTGCA
AAAAAGCGGTTAGCTCCTTCGGTCCTCCGATCGTTGTCAGAAGTAAGTTGGCCGCAGTGTTATCACTCAT
GGTTATGGCAGCACTGCATAATTCTCTTACTGTCATGCCATCCGTAAGATGCTTTTCTGTGACTGGTGAG
TACTCAACCAAGTCATTCTGAGAATAGTGTATGCGGCGACCGAGTTGCTCTTGCCCGGCGTCAATACGGG
ATAATACCGCGCCACATAGCAGAACTTTAAAAGTGCTCATCATTGGAAAACGTTCTTCGGGGCGAAAACT
CTCAAGGATCTTACCGCTGTTGAGATCCAGTTCGATGTAACCCACTCGTGCACCCAACTGATCTTCAGCA
TCTTTTACTTTCACCAGCGTTTCTGGGTGAGCAAAAACAGGAAGGCAAAATGCCGCAAAAAAGGGAATAA
GGGCGACACGGAAATGTTGAATACTCATACTCTTCCTTTTTCAATATTATTGAAGCATTTATCAGGGTTA
TTGTCTCATGAGCGGATACATATTTGAATGTATTTAGAAAAATAAACAAATAGGGGTTCCGCGCACATTT
CCCCGAAAAGTGCCAC
